Addgene plasmid #21876: GCN2-KD1-pGEX4T-1
Depositing lab: David Ron. Depositing organization: NYU Grossman School of Medicine. Publication: Regulated translation initiation controls stress-induced gene expression in mammalian cells. Harding HP, Novoa I, Zhang Y, Zeng H, Wek R, Schapira M, Ron D. Mol Cell. 2000 Nov . 6(5):1099-108. 10.1016/S1097-2765(00)00108-8 PubMed 11106749.
Backbone
  Vector backbone: pGEX-4T-1
  Backbone manufacturer: Amersham
  Backbone size w/o insert (bp): 4900
  Vector type: Bacterial Expression
Growth in bacteria
  Bacterial resistance: Ampicillin, 100 μg/mL
  Growth temperature: 37°C
  Growth strain: DH5alpha
  Copy number: High Copy
Gene/Insert
  Gene/Insert name: GCN2
  Species: M. musculus (mouse)
  Insert size (bp): 1323
  Entrez Gene: Eif2ak4 (a.k.a. 2610011M03, GCN2, MGCN2)
  Tag / fusion protein: GST (N terminal on backbone)
  Cloning method: Restriction Enzyme; 5′ cloning site BamHI (not destroyed); 3′ cloning site SalI (not destroyed)
  Sequencing primers: 5′ pGEX-5; 3′ pGEX-3
Terms and licenses: Academic/Nonprofit Terms; Industry Terms: Not Available to Industry
Depositor comments: Used to raise antisera to GCN2.
How to cite: GCN2-KD1-pGEX4T-1 was a gift from David Ron (Addgene plasmid # 21876 ; http://n2t.net/addgene:21876 ; RRID:Addgene_21876)
