[The description below was written by a language model from this plasmid's Addgene catalogue record and pLannotate feature annotations shown in this document.]
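Description:
GCN2-KD1-pGEX4T-1 is a bacterial expression plasmid built on the pGEX-4T-1 backbone and designed to produce a fragment of mouse GCN2 (Eif2ak4, an eIF2α kinase) as a glutathione S-transferase fusion protein in E. coli. It replicates from a high-copy ColE1/pMB1-type origin and is selected with ampicillin through the β-lactamase (AmpR) gene and its own promoter. Short remnants of the pBR322 rop and bom regions, a lac promoter/lacZα segment, and a small fragment matching E. coli yciV are also annotated. These are backbone carry-over rather than functional payload.

The expression cassette consists of the strong hybrid tac promoter followed by a lac operator, driving the Schistosoma japonicum GST coding sequence. Immediately downstream lies the roughly 1.3 kb Eif2ak4 fragment, cloned between the BamHI and SalI sites, both of which are retained. This places GST at the N terminus of the GCN2 polypeptide. The plasmid carries its own lacI gene under the lacIq promoter, so abundant lac repressor keeps the tac promoter off until it is relieved by IPTG. This gives inducible expression independent of the host strain's repressor status. The GST moiety allows affinity capture of the fusion on glutathione resin. The "KD1" in the name suggests a kinase-domain-related portion of GCN2, but the record does not define which residues the fragment covers. According to the depositor, the recombinant protein from this construct was used as an immunogen to raise antisera against GCN2.
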