Features (pLannotate 1.2.2; 17 found; start..end, strand, type, name):
    183..211     +  promoter       tac promoter: strong E. coli promoter; hybrid between the trp and lac UV5 promoters
    219..235     +  protein_bind   lac operator: The lac repressor binds to the lac operator to inhibit transcription in E. coli. This inhibition can be relieved by adding lactose or isopropyl-β-D-thiogalactopyranoside (IPTG). lac repressor encoded by lacI
    258..911     +  CDS            GST26_SCHJA: Experimental evidence at protein level: Swiss-Prot protein existence level 1. GST isoenzymes appear to play a central role in the parasite detoxification system. Other functions are also suspected including a role in increasing the solubility of haematin in the parasite gut. From Schistosoma japonicum (Blood fluke).
    939..2249    +  CDS            Eif2ak4 (fragment): E2AK4_MOUSE - Also known as Gcn2, Kiaa1338. Experimental evidence at protein level: Swiss-Prot protein existence level 1. (Microbial infection) Plays a role in modulating the adaptive immune response to Yellow fever virus infection; promotes dendritic cells to initiate autophagy and antigene presentation to both CD4(+) and CD8(+) T-cells under amino acid starvation. From Mus musculus (Mouse).
   2290..2329    +  CDS            rop (fragment): Rop protein, which maintains plasmids at low copy number; rop
   2431..2471    +  misc_feature   bom (fragment): basis of mobility region from pBR322
   2576..2680    +  promoter       AmpR promoter: bla
   2681..3541    +  CDS            AmpR: β-lactamase; bla; confers resistance to ampicillin, carbenicillin, and related antibiotics
   3712..4300    +  rep_origin     ori: high-copy-number ColE1/pMB1/pBR322/pUC origin of replication
   4486..4537    -  misc_feature   bom (fragment): basis of mobility region from pBR322
   4544..4621    +  promoter       lacIq promoter: lacI (mutant); In the lacIq allele, a single base change in the promoter boosts expression of the lacI gene about 10-fold.
   4622..5704    +  CDS            lacI: lac repressor; lacI; The lac repressor binds to the lac operator to inhibit transcription in E. coli. This inhibition can be relieved by adding lactose or isopropyl-β-D-thiogalactopyranoside (IPTG).
   5717..5738    +  protein_bind   CAP binding site: CAP binding activates transcription in the presence of cAMP. E. coli catabolite activator protein
   5753..5783    +  promoter       lac promoter: promoter for the E. coli lac operon
   5791..5807    +  protein_bind   lac operator: The lac repressor binds to the lac operator to inhibit transcription in E. coli. This inhibition can be relieved by adding lactose or isopropyl-β-D-thiogalactopyranoside (IPTG). lac repressor encoded by lacI
   5827..6000    +  CDS            lacZα: LacZα fragment of β-galactosidase; lacZ fragment
   6264..107     -  CDS            yciV (fragment) (across the origin): RNAAM_ECOLI - Also known as trpH From Escherichia coli (strain K12).
>Addgene plasmid #21876 | GCN2-KD1-pGEX4T-1 | depositor full sequence | sequence record 10057 | Author sequence
AGCTTATCGACTGCACGGTGCACCAATGCTTCTGGCGTCAGGCAGCCATCGGAAGCTGTGGTATGGCTGT
GCAGGTCGTAAATCACTGCATAATTCGTGTCGCTCAAGGCGCACTCCCGTTCTGGATAATGTTTTTTGCG
CCGACATCATAACGGTTCTGGCAAATATTCTGAAATGAGCTGTTGACAATTAATCATCGGCTCGTATAAT
GTGTGGAATTGTGAGCGGATAACAATTTCACACAGGAAACAGTATTCATGTCCCCTATACTAGGTTATTG
GAAAATTAAGGGCCTTGTGCAACCCACTCGACTTCTTTTGGAATATCTTGAAGAAAAATATGAAGAGCAT
TTGTATGAGCGCGATGAAGGTGATAAATGGCGAAACAAAAAGTTTGAATTGGGTTTGGAGTTTCCCAATC
TTCCTTATTATATTGATGGTGATGTTAAATTAACACAGTCTATGGCCATCATACGTTATATAGCTGACAA
GCACAACATGTTGGGTGGTTGTCCAAAAGAGCGTGCAGAGATTTCAATGCTTGAAGGAGCGGTTTTGGAT
ATTAGATACGGTGTTTCGAGAATTGCATATAGTAAAGACTTTGAAACTCTCAAAGTTGATTTTCTTAGCA
AGCTACCTGAAATGCTGAAAATGTTCGAAGATCGTTTATGTCATAAAACATATTTAAATGGTGATCATGT
AACCCATCCTGACTTCATGTTGTATGACGCTCTTGATGTTGTTTTATACATGGACCCAATGTGCCTGGAT
GCGTTCCCAAAATTAGTTTGTTTTAAAAAACGTATTGAAGCTATCCCACAAATTGATAAGTACTTGAAAT
CCAGCAAGTATATAGCATGGCCTTTGCAGGGCTGGCAAGCCACGTTTGGTGGTGGCGACCATCCTCCAAA
ATCGGATCTGGTTCCGCGTGGATCCCCGGAATTCGAAGAACTACAACTCCTAGGGAAAGGAGCTTTTGGA
GCTGTCATCAAGGTGCAAAACAAGCTTGATGGCTGCTGCTATGCTGTGAAGCGCATCCCTATCAACCCTG
CAAGCAGACACTTCCGCCGTATCAAGGGCGAGGTGACACTGCTATCGCGCCTGCACCATGAGAACATTGT
GCGCTACTACAACGCCTGGATCGAGCGGCATGAGCGCCCAGCGGTGCCAGGGACACCGCCCCCAGACTGC
ACACCCCAGGCCCAGGACAGCCCAGCCACCTACGGGAAAACATCAGGCGACACTGAAGAACTGGGCAGCG
TGGAGGCTGCAGCACCGCCACCCATCCTCAGCAGCTCGGTGGAGTGGAGCACATCTGCAGAGCGTTCTAC
CAGCACCCGCTTCCCAGTCACGGGCCAGGATTCCAGCAGCGATGAGGAGGACGAGGACGAGCGCGATGGC
GTCTTCTCCCAGTCCTTTCTACCTGCTTCAGATTCTGACAGTGACATCGTCTTTGACAATGAAGATGAAA
ACAGTAAAAGTCNAAATCAGGATGAAGACTGCAATCAAAAGGACGGTAGCCATGAGGTTGAGCCTTCNGT
GACAGCTGAAGCTGTGCACTACCTTTATATCCAGATGGAGTACTGCGAGAAGAGCACGCTGCGGGACACC
ATTGACCAGGGGCTGTTCCGAGACACCAGCCGGCTCTGGAGGCTTTTCCGAGAGATTCTGGATGGATTAG
CTTATATCCATGAGAAAGGAATGATTCATCGCGACTTGAAGCCTGTCAATATTTTTTTGGATTCTGATGA
CCATGTGAAAATAGGTGACTTTGGCCTGGCAACAGACCATCTGGCCTTCACTGCTGAAGGTAAACAGGAC
GACCAGGCAGGTGATCGAGTGATTAAGTCAGACCCTTCAGGCCATTTGACTGGCATGGTTGGTACTGCTC
TGTATGTAAGCCCTGAGGTCCAAGGAAGCACCAAGTCTGCATACAACCAGAAAGTGGATCTCTTCAGCCT
GGGAATTATCTTCTTTGAGATGTCGTATCACCCGATGGTGACTGCCTCAGAAAGAATTTTCGTTCTCAAC
CAACTTCGAGATCCCACATCGCCCAAGTTTCCAGACGACTTCGAAGATGGAGAACATACAAAGCAGAAAT
CTGTCATGTCCTGGCTGTTGAACCATGATCCAGCTAAACGGCCCACGGCCATGGAACTGCTCAAGAGTGA
GCTGCTCCCCCCGCCGCAGATGGAGGAGTCCGAGCTGCATGAAGTGCTGCACCACACGCTGGCCAACATA
GATGGGAAGGGGGTCGACTCGAGCGGCCGCATCGTGACTGACTGACGATCTGCCTCGCGCGTTTCGGTGA
TGACGGTGAAAACCTCTGACACATGCAGCTCCCGGAGACGGTCACAGCTTGTCTGTAAGCGGATGCCGGG
AGCAGACAAGCCCGTCAGGGCGCGTCAGCGGGTGTTGGCGGGTGTCGGGGCGCAGCCATGACCCAGTCAC
GTAGCGATAGCGGAGTGTATAATTCTTGAAGACGAAAGGGCCTCGTGATACGCCTATTTTTATAGGTTAA
TGTCATGATAATAATGGTTTCTTAGACGTCAGGTGGCACTTTTCGGGGAAATGTGCGCGGAACCCCTATT
TGTTTATTTTTCTAAATACATTCAAATATGTATCCGCTCATGAGACAATAACCCTGATAAATGCTTCAAT
AATATTGAAAAAGGAAGAGTATGAGTATTCAACATTTCCGTGTCGCCCTTATTCCCTTTTTTGCGGCATT
TTGCCTTCCTGTTTTTGCTCACCCAGAAACGCTGGTGAAAGTAAAAGATGCTGAAGATCAGTTGGGTGCA
CGAGTGGGTTACATCGAACTGGATCTCAACAGCGGTAAGATCCTTGAGAGTTTTCGCCCCGAAGAACGTT
TTCCAATGATGAGCACTTTTAAAGTTCTGCTATGTGGCGCGGTATTATCCCGTGTTGACGCCGGGCAAGA
GCAACTCGGTCGCCGCATACACTATTCTCAGAATGACTTGGTTGAGTACTCACCAGTCACAGAAAAGCAT
CTTACGGATGGCATGACAGTAAGAGAATTATGCAGTGCTGCCATAACCATGAGTGATAACACTGCGGCCA
ACTTACTTCTGACAACGATCGGAGGACCGAAGGAGCTAACCGCTTTTTTGCACAACATGGGGGATCATGT
AACTCGCCTTGATCGTTGGGAACCGGAGCTGAATGAAGCCATACCAAACGACGAGCGTGACACCACGATG
CCTGCAGCAATGGCAACAACGTTGCGCAAACTATTAACTGGCGAACTACTTACTCTAGCTTCCCGGCAAC
AATTAATAGACTGGATGGAGGCGGATAAAGTTGCAGGACCACTTCTGCGCTCGGCCCTTCCGGCTGGCTG
GTTTATTGCTGATAAATCTGGAGCCGGTGAGCGTGGGTCTCGCGGTATCATTGCAGCACTGGGGCCAGAT
GGTAAGCCCTCCCGTATCGTAGTTATCTACACGACGGGGAGTCAGGCAACTATGGATGAACGAAATAGAC
AGATCGCTGAGATAGGTGCCTCACTGATTAAGCATTGGTAACTGTCAGACCAAGTTTACTCATATATACT
TTAGATTGATTTAAAACTTCATTTTTAATTTAAAAGGATCTAGGTGAAGATCCTTTTTGATAATCTCATG
ACCAAAATCCCTTAACGTGAGTTTTCGTTCCACTGAGCGTCAGACCCCGTAGAAAAGATCAAAGGATCTT
CTTGAGATCCTTTTTTTCTGCGCGTAATCTGCTGCTTGCAAACAAAAAAACCACCGCTACCAGCGGTGGT
TTGTTTGCCGGATCAAGAGCTACCAACTCTTTTTCCGAAGGTAACTGGCTTCAGCAGAGCGCAGATACCA
AATACTGTCCTTCTAGTGTAGCCGTAGTTAGGCCACCACTTCAAGAACTCTGTAGCACCGCCTACATACC
TCGCTCTGCTAATCCTGTTACCAGTGGCTGCTGCCAGTGGCGATAAGTCGTGTCTTACCGGGTTGGACTC
AAGACGATAGTTACCGGATAAGGCGCAGCGGTCGGGCTGAACGGGGGGTTCGTGCACACAGCCCAGCTTG
GAGCGAACGACCTACACCGAACTGAGATACCTACAGCGTGAGCTATGAGAAAGCGCCACGCTTCCCGAAG
GGAGAAAGGCGGACAGGTATCCGGTAAGCGGCAGGGTCGGAACAGGAGAGCGCACGAGGGAGCTTCCAGG
GGGAAACGCCTGGTATCTTTATAGTCCTGTCGGGTTTCGCCACCTCTGACTTGAGCGTCGATTTTTGTGA
TGCTCGTCAGGGGGGCGGAGCCTATGGAAAAACGCCAGCAACGCGGCCTTTTTACGGTTCCTGGCCTTTT
GCTGGCCTTTTGCTCACATGTTCTTTCCTGCGTTATCCCCTGATTCTGTGGATAACCGTATTACCGCCTT
TGAGTGAGCTGATACCGCTCGCCGCAGCCGAACGACCGAGCGCAGCGAGTCAGTGAGCGAGGAAGCGGAA
GAGCGCCTGATGCGGTATTTTCTCCTTACGCATCTGTGCGGTATTTCACACCGCATAAATTCCGACACCA
TCGAATGGTGCAAAACCTTTCGCGGTATGGCATGATAGCGCCCGGAAGAGAGTCAATTCAGGGTGGTGAA
TGTGAAACCAGTAACGTTATACGATGTCGCAGAGTATGCCGGTGTCTCTTATCAGACCGTTTCCCGCGTG
GTGAACCAGGCCAGCCACGTTTCTGCGAAAACGCGGGAAAAAGTGGAAGCGGCGATGGCGGAGCTGAATT
ACATTCCCAACCGCGTGGCACAACAACTGGCGGGCAAACAGTCGTTGCTGATTGGCGTTGCCACCTCCAG
TCTGGCCCTGCACGCGCCGTCGCAAATTGTCGCGGCGATTAAATCTCGCGCCGATCAACTGGGTGCCAGC
GTGGTGGTGTCGATGGTAGAACGAAGCGGCGTCGAAGCCTGTAAAGCGGCGGTGCACAATCTTCTCGCGC
AACGCGTCAGTGGGCTGATCATTAACTATCCGCTGGATGACCAGGATGCCATTGCTGTGGAAGCTGCCTG
CACTAATGTTCCGGCGTTATTTCTTGATGTCTCTGACCAGACACCCATCAACAGTATTATTTTCTCCCAT
GAAGACGGTACGCGACTGGGCGTGGAGCATCTGGTCGCATTGGGTCACCAGCAAATCGCGCTGTTAGCGG
GCCCATTAAGTTCTGTCTCGGCGCGTCTGCGTCTGGCTGGCTGGCATAAATATCTCACTCGCAATCAAAT
TCAGCCGATAGCGGAACGGGAAGGCGACTGGAGTGCCATGTCCGGTTTTCAACAAACCATGCAAATGCTG
AATGAGGGCATCGTTCCCACTGCGATGCTGGTTGCCAACGATCAGATGGCGCTGGGCGCAATGCGCGCCA
TTACCGAGTCCGGGCTGCGCGTTGGTGCGGATATCTCGGTAGTGGGATACGACGATACCGAAGACAGCTC
ATGTTATATCCCGCCGTCAACCACCATCAAACAGGATTTTCGCCTGCTGGGGCAAACCAGCGTGGACCGC
TTGCTGCAACTCTCTCAGGGCCAGGCGGTGAAGGGCAATCAGCTGTTGCCCGTCTCACTGGTGAAAAGAA
AAACCACCCTGGCGCCCAATACGCAAACCGCCTCTCCCCGCGCGTTGGCCGATTCATTAATGCAGCTGGC
ACGACAGGTTTCCCGACTGGAAAGCGGGCAGTGAGCGCAACGCAATTAATGTGAGTTAGCTCACTCATTA
GGCACCCCAGGCTTTACACTTTATGCTTCCGGCTCGTATGTTGTGTGGAATTGTGAGCGGATAACAATTT
CACACAGGAAACAGCTATGACCATGATTACGGATTCACTGGCCGTCGTTTTACAACGTCGTGACTGGGAA
AACCCTGGCGTTACCCAACTTAATCGCCTTGCAGCACATCCCCCTTTCGCCAGCTGGCGTAATAGCGAAG
AGGCCCGCACCGATCGCCCTTCCCAACAGTTGCGCAGCCTGAATGGCGAATGGCGCTTTGCCTGGTTTCC
GGCACCAGAAGCGGTGCCGGAAAGCTGGCTGGAGTGCGATCTTCCTGAGGCCGATACTGTCGTCGTCCCC
TCAAACTGGCAGATGCACGGTTACGATGCGCCCATCTACACCAACGTAACCTATCCCATTACGGTCAATC
CGCCGTTTGTTCCCACGGAGAATCCGACGGGTTGTTACTCGCTCACATTTAATGTTGATGAAAGCTGGCT
ACAGGAAGGCCAGACGCGAATTATTTTTGATGGCGTTGGAATT
