>Addgene plasmid #21876 | GCN2-KD1-pGEX4T-1 | addgene partial sequence | sequence record 27646 | 21876 with pGEX-3
CGCGCGAGGCAGATCGTCAGTCAGTCACGATGCGGCCGCTCGAGTCGACCCCCTTCCCATCTATGTTGGC
CAGCGTGTGGTGCAGCACTTCATGCAGCTCGGATTCCTCCATCTGCGGCGGGGGGAGCAGCTCACTCTTG
AGCAGTTCCATGGCCGTGGGCCGTTTAGCTGGATCATGGTTCAACAGCCAGGAGATGACAGATTTCTGCT
TTGTATGTTCTCCATCATCGAAGTCGTCTGGAAACTTGGGCGATGTGGGATCTCGAAGTTGGTTGAGAAC
GAAAATTCTTTCTGAGGCAGTCACCATCGGGTGATAGGACATCTCAAAGAAGATAATTCCCAGGCTGAAG
AGATCCACTTTCTGGTTGTATGCAGACTTGGTGCTTCCTTGGACCTCAGGGCTTACATACAGAGCA
